>Addgene plasmid #215835 | SpCas9-CBE6c-IVT | addgene full sequence | sequence record 429259 | Addgene NGS Result
GACATTGATTATTGACTAGTTATTAATAGTAATCAATTACGGGGTCATTAGTTCATAGCCCATATATGGA
GTTCCGCGTTACATAACTTACGGTAAATGGCCCGCCTGGCTGACCGCCCAACGACCCCCGCCCATTGACG
TCAATAATGACGTATGTTCCCATAGTAACGCCAATAGGGACTTTCCATTGACGTCAATGGGTGGAGTATT
TACGGTAAACTGCCCACTTGGCAGTACATCAAGTGTATCATATGCCAAGTACGCCCCCTATTGACGTCAA
TGACGGTAAATGGCCCGCCTGGCATTATGCCCAGTACATGACCTTATGGGACTTTCCTACTTGGCAGTAC
ATCTACGTATTAGTCATCGCTATTACCATGGTGATGCGGTTTTGGCAGTACATCAATGGGCGTGGATAGC
GGTTTGACTCACGGGGATTTCCAAGTCTCCACCCCATTGACGTCAATGGGAGTTTGTTTTGGCACCAAAA
TCAACGGGACTTTCCAAAATGTCGTAACAACTCCGCCCCATTGACGCAAATGGGCGGTAGGCGTGTACGG
TGGGAGGTCTATATAAGCAGAGCTGGTTTAGTGAACCGTCAGATCTCGAGCTCGGTACCTAATACGACAC
ACTATAAGGAAATAAGAGAGAAAAGAAGAGTAAGAAGAAATATAAGAGCCACCATGAAACGGACAGCCGA
CGGAAGCGAGTTCGAGTCACCAAAGAAGAAGCGGAAAGTCAGTTCTGAGGTGGAGTTTTCCCACGAGTAC
TGGATGAGACATGCCCTGACCCTGGCCAAGAGGGCACGGGATGAGGGAGAGGCGCCTGTGGGAGCCGTGC
TGGTGCTGAACAATAGAGTGATCGGCGAGGGCTGGTTGAGACGTATCGGCCTGCACGACCCAACAGCCCA
TGCCGAAATTATGGCCCTGAGACAGGGCGGCCTGGTCATGCAGAACCCCAGACTGATTGACGCCACCCTG
TACGTGACATTCGAGCCTTGCGTGATGTGCGCCGGCGCCATGATCAACTCTAGGATCGGCCGCGTGGTGT
TTGGCGTGAGGAACTCAAAAAGAGGCGCCGCAGGCTCCCTGATGAACGTGCTGAACTACCCCGGCATGAA
TCACCGCGTCGAAATTACCGAGGGAATCCTGGCAGATGAATGTGCCGCTCTGCTGTGCGATTTCTATCGG
ATGCCTAGACAGGTGTTCAATGCTCAGAAGAAGGCCCAGAGCTCCATCAACTCTGGCGGATCTAGCGGAG
GATCCTCTGGCAGCGAGACACCAGGAACAAGCGAGTCAGCAACACCAGAGAGCAGTGGCGGCAGCAGCGG
CGGCAGCGACAAGAAGTACAGCATCGGCCTGGCCATCGGCACCAACTCTGTGGGCTGGGCCGTGATCACC
GACGAGTACAAGGTGCCCAGCAAGAAATTCAAGGTGCTGGGCAACACCGACCGGCACAGCATCAAGAAGA
ACCTGATCGGAGCCCTGCTGTTCGACAGCGGCGAAACAGCCGAGGCCACCCGGCTGAAGAGAACCGCCAG
AAGAAGATACACCAGACGGAAGAACCGGATCTGCTATCTGCAAGAGATCTTCAGCAACGAGATGGCCAAG
GTGGACGACAGCTTCTTCCACAGACTGGAAGAGTCCTTCCTGGTGGAAGAGGATAAGAAGCACGAGCGGC
ACCCCATCTTCGGCAACATCGTGGACGAGGTGGCCTACCACGAGAAGTACCCCACCATCTACCACCTGAG
AAAGAAACTGGTGGACAGCACCGACAAGGCCGACCTGCGGCTGATCTATCTGGCCCTGGCCCACATGATC
AAGTTCCGGGGCCACTTCCTGATCGAGGGCGACCTGAACCCCGACAACAGCGACGTGGACAAGCTGTTCA
TCCAGCTGGTGCAGACCTACAACCAGCTGTTCGAGGAAAACCCCATCAACGCCAGCGGCGTGGACGCCAA
GGCCATCCTGTCTGCCAGACTGAGCAAGAGCAGACGGCTGGAAAATCTGATCGCCCAGCTGCCCGGCGAG
AAGAAGAATGGCCTGTTCGGAAACCTGATTGCCCTGAGCCTGGGCCTGACCCCCAACTTCAAGAGCAACT
TCGACCTGGCCGAGGATGCCAAACTGCAGCTGAGCAAGGACACCTACGACGACGACCTGGACAACCTGCT
GGCCCAGATCGGCGACCAGTACGCCGACCTGTTTCTGGCCGCCAAGAACCTGTCCGACGCCATCCTGCTG
AGCGACATCCTGAGAGTGAACACCGAGATCACCAAGGCCCCCCTGAGCGCCTCTATGATCAAGAGATACG
ACGAGCACCACCAGGACCTGACCCTGCTGAAAGCTCTCGTGCGGCAGCAGCTGCCTGAGAAGTACAAAGA
GATTTTCTTCGACCAGAGCAAGAACGGCTACGCCGGCTACATTGACGGCGGAGCCAGCCAGGAAGAGTTC
TACAAGTTCATCAAGCCCATCCTGGAAAAGATGGACGGCACCGAGGAACTGCTCGTGAAGCTGAACAGAG
AGGACCTGCTGCGGAAGCAGCGGACCTTCGACAACGGCAGCATCCCCCACCAGATCCACCTGGGAGAGCT
GCACGCCATTCTGCGGCGGCAGGAAGATTTTTACCCATTCCTGAAGGACAACCGGGAAAAGATCGAGAAG
ATCCTGACCTTCCGCATCCCCTACTACGTGGGCCCTCTGGCCAGGGGAAACAGCAGATTCGCCTGGATGA
CCAGAAAGAGCGAGGAAACCATCACCCCCTGGAACTTCGAGGAAGTGGTGGACAAGGGCGCTTCCGCCCA
GAGCTTCATCGAGCGGATGACCAACTTCGATAAGAACCTGCCCAACGAGAAGGTGCTGCCCAAGCACAGC
CTGCTGTACGAGTACTTCACCGTGTATAACGAGCTGACCAAAGTGAAATACGTGACCGAGGGAATGAGAA
AGCCCGCCTTCCTGAGCGGCGAGCAGAAAAAGGCCATCGTGGACCTGCTGTTCAAGACCAACCGGAAAGT
GACCGTGAAGCAGCTGAAAGAGGACTACTTCAAGAAAATCGAGTGCTTCGACTCCGTGGAAATCTCCGGC
GTGGAAGATCGGTTCAACGCCTCCCTGGGCACATACCACGATCTGCTGAAAATTATCAAGGACAAGGACT
TCCTGGACAATGAGGAAAACGAGGACATTCTGGAAGATATCGTGCTGACCCTGACACTGTTTGAGGACAG
AGAGATGATCGAGGAACGGCTGAAAACCTATGCCCACCTGTTCGACGACAAAGTGATGAAGCAGCTGAAG
CGGCGGAGATACACCGGCTGGGGCAGGCTGAGCCGGAAGCTGATCAACGGCATCCGGGACAAGCAGTCCG
GCAAGACAATCCTGGATTTCCTGAAGTCCGACGGCTTCGCCAACAGAAACTTCATGCAGCTGATCCACGA
CGACAGCCTGACCTTTAAAGAGGACATCCAGAAAGCCCAGGTGTCCGGCCAGGGCGATAGCCTGCACGAG
CACATTGCCAATCTGGCCGGCAGCCCCGCCATTAAGAAGGGCATCCTGCAGACAGTGAAGGTGGTGGACG
AGCTCGTGAAAGTGATGGGCCGGCACAAGCCCGAGAACATCGTGATCGAAATGGCCAGAGAGAACCAGAC
CACCCAGAAGGGACAGAAGAACAGCCGCGAGAGAATGAAGCGGATCGAAGAGGGCATCAAAGAGCTGGGC
AGCCAGATCCTGAAAGAACACCCCGTGGAAAACACCCAGCTGCAGAACGAGAAGCTGTACCTGTACTACC
TGCAGAATGGGCGGGATATGTACGTGGACCAGGAACTGGACATCAACCGGCTGTCCGACTACGATGTGGA
CCATATCGTGCCTCAGAGCTTTCTGAAGGACGACTCCATCGACAACAAGGTGCTGACCAGAAGCGACAAG
AACCGGGGCAAGAGCGACAACGTGCCCTCCGAAGAGGTCGTGAAGAAGATGAAGAACTACTGGCGGCAGC
TGCTGAACGCCAAGCTGATTACCCAGAGAAAGTTCGACAATCTGACCAAGGCCGAGAGAGGCGGCCTGAG
CGAACTGGATAAGGCCGGCTTCATCAAGAGACAGCTGGTGGAAACCCGGCAGATCACAAAGCACGTGGCA
CAGATCCTGGACTCCCGGATGAACACTAAGTACGACGAGAATGACAAGCTGATCCGGGAAGTGAAAGTGA
TCACCCTGAAGTCCAAGCTGGTGTCCGATTTCCGGAAGGATTTCCAGTTTTACAAAGTGCGCGAGATCAA
CAACTACCACCACGCCCACGACGCCTACCTGAACGCCGTCGTGGGAACCGCCCTGATCAAAAAGTACCCT
AAGCTGGAAAGCGAGTTCGTGTACGGCGACTACAAGGTGTACGACGTGCGGAAGATGATCGCCAAGAGCG
AGCAGGAAATCGGCAAGGCTACCGCCAAGTACTTCTTCTACAGCAACATCATGAACTTTTTCAAGACCGA
GATTACCCTGGCCAACGGCGAGATCCGGAAGCGGCCTCTGATCGAGACAAACGGCGAAACCGGGGAGATC
GTGTGGGATAAGGGCCGGGATTTTGCCACCGTGCGGAAAGTGCTGAGCATGCCCCAAGTGAATATCGTGA
AAAAGACCGAGGTGCAGACAGGCGGCTTCAGCAAAGAGTCTATCCTGCCCAAGAGGAACAGCGATAAGCT
GATCGCCAGAAAGAAGGACTGGGACCCTAAGAAGTACGGCGGCTTCGACAGCCCCACCGTGGCCTATTCT
GTGCTGGTGGTGGCCAAAGTGGAAAAGGGCAAGTCCAAGAAACTGAAGAGTGTGAAAGAGCTGCTGGGGA
TCACCATCATGGAAAGAAGCAGCTTCGAGAAGAATCCCATCGACTTTCTGGAAGCCAAGGGCTACAAAGA
AGTGAAAAAGGACCTGATCATCAAGCTGCCTAAGTACTCCCTGTTCGAGCTGGAAAACGGCCGGAAGAGA
ATGCTGGCCTCTGCCGGCGAACTGCAGAAGGGAAACGAACTGGCCCTGCCCTCCAAATATGTGAACTTCC
TGTACCTGGCCAGCCACTATGAGAAGCTGAAGGGCTCCCCCGAGGATAATGAGCAGAAACAGCTGTTTGT
GGAACAGCACAAGCACTACCTGGACGAGATCATCGAGCAGATCAGCGAGTTCTCCAAGAGAGTGATCCTG
GCCGACGCTAATCTGGACAAAGTGCTGTCCGCCTACAACAAGCACCGGGATAAGCCCATCAGAGAGCAGG
CCGAGAATATCATCCACCTGTTTACCCTGACCAATCTGGGAGCCCCTGCCGCCTTCAAGTACTTTGACAC
CACCATCGACCGGAAGAGGTACACCAGCACCAAAGAGGTGCTGGACGCCACCCTGATCCACCAGAGCATC
ACCGGCCTGTACGAGACACGGATCGACCTGTCTCAGCTGGGAGGTGACAGCGGCGGGAGCGGCGGGAGCG
GGGGGAGCACTAATCTGAGCGACATCATTGAGAAGGAGACTGGGAAACAGCTGGTCATTCAGGAGTCCAT
CCTGATGCTGCCTGAGGAGGTGGAGGAAGTGATCGGCAACAAGCCAGAGTCTGACATCCTGGTGCACACC
GCCTACGACGAGTCCACAGATGAGAATGTGATGCTGCTGACCTCTGACGCCCCCGAGTATAAGCCTTGGG
CCCTGGTCATCCAGGATTCTAACGGCGAGAATAAGATCAAGATGCTGAGCGGAGGATCCGGAGGATCTGG
AGGCAGCACCAACCTGTCTGACATCATCGAGAAGGAGACAGGCAAGCAGCTGGTCATCCAGGAGAGCATC
CTGATGCTGCCCGAAGAAGTCGAAGAAGTGATCGGAAACAAGCCTGAGAGCGATATCCTGGTCCATACCG
CCTACGACGAGAGTACCGACGAAAATGTGATGCTGCTGACATCCGACGCCCCAGAGTATAAGCCCTGGGC
TCTGGTCATCCAGGATTCCAACGGAGAGAACAAAATCAAAATGCTGTCTGGCGGCTCAAAAAGAACCGCC
GACGGCAGCGAATTCGAGCCCAAGAAGAAGAGGAAAGTCTAATTAATTAAGCTGCCTTCTGCGGGGCTTG
CCTTCTGGCCATGCCCTTCTTCTCTCCCTTGCACCTGTACCTCTTGGTCTTTGAATAAAGCCTGAGTAGG
AAGCGACTGTGCCTTCTAGTTGCCAGCCATCTGTTGTTTGCCCCTCCCCCGTGCCTTCCTTGACCCTGGA
AGGTGCCACTCCCACTGTCCTTTCCTAATAAAATGAGAAAATTGCATCGCATTGTCTGAGTAGGTGTCAT
TCTATTCTGGGGGGTGGGGTGGGGCAGGACAGCAAGGGGGAGGATTGGGAAGACAATAGCAGGCATGCTG
GGGATGCGGTGGGCTCTATGGCTTCTGAGGCGGAAAGAACCAGCTGGGGCTCGATACCGTCGACCTCTAG
CTAGAGCTTGGCGTAATCATGGTCATAGCTGTTTCCTGTGTGAAATTGTTATCCGCTCACAATTCCACAC
AACATACGAGCCGGAAGCATAAAGTGTAAAGCCTAGGGTGCCTAATGAGTGAGCTAACTCACATTAATTG
CGTTGCGCTCACTGCCCGCTTTCCAGTCGGGAAACCTGTCGTGCCAGCTGCATTAATGAATCGGCCAACG
CGCGGGGAGAGGCGGTTTGCGTATTGGGCGCTCTTCCGCTTCCTCGCTCACTGACTCGCTGCGCTCGGTC
GTTCGGCTGCGGCGAGCGGTATCAGCTCACTCAAAGGCGGTAATACGGTTATCCACAGAATCAGGGGATA
ACGCAGGAAAGAACATGTGAGCAAAAGGCCAGCAAAAGGCCAGGAACCGTAAAAAGGCCGCGTTGCTGGC
GTTTTTCCATAGGCTCCGCCCCCCTGACGAGCATCACAAAAATCGACGCTCAAGTCAGAGGTGGCGAAAC
CCGACAGGACTATAAAGATACCAGGCGTTTCCCCCTGGAAGCTCCCTCGTGCGCTCTCCTGTTCCGACCC
TGCCGCTTACCGGATACCTGTCCGCCTTTCTCCCTTCGGGAAGCGTGGCGCTTTCTCATAGCTCACGCTG
TAGGTATCTCAGTTCGGTGTAGGTCGTTCGCTCCAAGCTGGGCTGTGTGCACGAACCCCCCGTTCAGCCC
GACCGCTGCGCCTTATCCGGTAACTATCGTCTTGAGTCCAACCCGGTAAGACACGACTTATCGCCACTGG
CAGCAGCCACTGGTAACAGGATTAGCAGAGCGAGGTATGTAGGCGGTGCTACAGAGTTCTTGAAGTGGTG
GCCTAACTACGGCTACACTAGAAGAACAGTATTTGGTATCTGCGCTCTGCTGAAGCCAGTTACCTTCGGA
AAAAGAGTTGGTAGCTCTTGATCCGGCAAACAAACCACCGCTGGTAGCGGTGGTTTTTTTGTTTGCAAGC
AGCAGATTACGCGCAGAAAAAAAGGATCTCAAGAAGATCCTTTGATCTTTTCTACGGGGTCTGACACTCA
GTGGAACGAAAACTCACGTTAAGGGATTTTGGTCATGAGATTATCAAAAAGGATCTTCACCTAGATCCTT
TTAAATTAAAAATGAAGTTTTAAATCAATCTAAAGTATATATGAGTAAACTTGGTCTGACAGTTACCAAT
GCTTAATCAGTGAGGCACCTATCTCAGCGATCTGTCTATTTCGTTCATCCATAGTTGCCTGACTCCCCGT
CGTGTAGATAACTACGATACGGGAGGGCTTACCATCTGGCCCCAGTGCTGCAATGATACCGCGAGACCCA
CGCTCACCGGCTCCAGATTTATCAGCAATAAACCAGCCAGCCGGAAGGGCCGAGCGCAGAAGTGGTCCTG
CAACTTTATCCGCCTCCATCCAGTCTATTAATTGTTGCCGGGAAGCTAGAGTAAGTAGTTCGCCAGTTAA
TAGTTTGCGCAACGTTGTTGCCATTGCTACAGGCATCGTGGTGTCACGCTCGTCGTTTGGTATGGCTTCA
TTCAGCTCCGGTTCCCAACGATCAAGGCGAGTTACATGATCCCCCATGTTGTGCAAAAAAGCGGTTAGCT
CCTTCGGTCCTCCGATCGTTGTCAGAAGTAAGTTGGCCGCAGTGTTATCACTCATGGTTATGGCAGCACT
GCATAATTCTCTTACTGTCATGCCATCCGTAAGATGCTTTTCTGTGACTGGTGAGTACTCAACCAAGTCA
TTCTGAGAATAGTGTATGCGGCGACCGAGTTGCTCTTGCCCGGCGTCAATACGGGATAATACCGCGCCAC
ATAGCAGAACTTTAAAAGTGCTCATCATTGGAAAACGTTCTTCGGGGCGAAAACTCTCAAGGATCTTACC
GCTGTTGAGATCCAGTTCGATGTAACCCACTCGTGCACCCAACTGATCTTCAGCATCTTTTACTTTCACC
AGCGTTTCTGGGTGAGCAAAAACAGGAAGGCAAAATGCCGCAAAAAAGGGAATAAGGGCGACACGGAAAT
GTTGAATACTCATACTCTTCCTTTTTCAATATTATTGAAGCATTTATCAGGGTTATTGTCTCATGAGCGG
ATACATATTTGAATGTATTTAGAAAAATAAACAAATAGGGGTTCCGCGCACATTTCCCCGAAAAGTGCCA
CCTGACGTCGACGGATCGGGAGATCGATCTCCCGATCCCCTAGGGTCTACTCTCAGTACAATCTGCTCTG
ATGCCGCATAGTTAAGCCAGTATCTGCTCCCTGCTTGTGTGTTGGAGGTCGCTGAGTAGTGCGCGAGCAA
AATTTAAGCTACAACAAGGCAAGGCTTGACCGACAATTGCATGAAGAATCTGCTTAGGGTTAGGCGTTTT
GCGCTGCTTCGCGATGTACGGGCCAGATATACGCGTT
Features (pLannotate 1.2.2; 17 found; start..end, strand, type, name):
      1..380     +  enhancer       CMV enhancer: human cytomegalovirus immediate early enhancer
    381..584     +  promoter       CMV promoter: human cytomegalovirus (CMV) immediate early promoter
    744..1235    +  CDS            tadA: TADA_ECOLI - Also known as yfhC. Experimental evidence at protein level: Swiss-Prot protein existence level 1. Catalyzes the deamination of adenosine to inosine at the wobble position 34 of tRNA(Arg2). Essential for cell viability. From Escherichia coli (strain K12).
   1338..2939    +  CDS            dCas9(N): N-terminal portion of catalytically inactive Streptococcus pyogenes dCas9 carrying the D10A mutation (Zetsche et al., 2015)
   2940..5434    +  CDS            Cas9(C) (fragment): C-terminal portion of Streptococcus pyogenes Cas9 (Zetsche et al., 2015)
   5748..5996    +  CDS            UGI: UNGI_BPPB2 - Experimental evidence at protein level: Swiss-Prot protein existence level 1. This protein binds specifically and reversibly to the host uracil-DNA glycosylase, preventing removal of uracil residues from PBS2 DNA by the host uracil-excision repair system. From Bacillus phage PBS2 (Bacteriophage PBS2).
   6167..6391    +  polyA_signal   bGH poly(A) signal: bovine growth hormone polyadenylation signal
   6395..6416    +  promoter       SV40 promoter (fragment): SV40 enhancer and early promoter
   6421..6437    +  misc_feature   MCS (fragment): pBluescript multiple cloning site
   6486..6502    -  protein_bind   lac operator: The lac repressor binds to the lac operator to inhibit transcription in E. coli. This inhibition can be relieved by adding lactose or isopropyl-β-D-thiogalactopyranoside (IPTG). lac repressor encoded by lacI
   6510..6540    -  promoter       lac promoter: promoter for the E. coli lac operon
   6555..6576    -  protein_bind   CAP binding site: CAP binding activates transcription in the presence of cAMP. E. coli catabolite activator protein
   6589..6681    -  CDS            lacI (fragment): lac repressor; lacI; The lac repressor binds to the lac operator to inhibit transcription in E. coli. This inhibition can be relieved by adding lactose or isopropyl-β-D-thiogalactopyranoside (IPTG).
   6864..7452    -  rep_origin     ori: high-copy-number ColE1/pMB1/pBR322/pUC origin of replication
   7623..8483    -  CDS            AmpR: β-lactamase; bla; confers resistance to ampicillin, carbenicillin, and related antibiotics
   8484..8588    -  promoter       AmpR promoter: bla
   8659..8703    -  misc_feature   bom (fragment): basis of mobility region from pBR322
