[The description below was written by a language model from this plasmid's Addgene catalogue record and pLannotate feature annotations shown in this document.]
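Description:
SpCas9-CBE6c-IVT is an 8,857 bp plasmid built on a pCMV-type backbone and catalogued as a template for in vitro transcription of mRNA encoding the cytosine base editor CBE6c in its SpCas9 form. It is maintained in E. coli at high copy through a ColE1/pBR322/pUC-family origin and selected with ampicillin via a β-lactamase gene under its own bla promoter. Short remnants of lac regulatory elements, a lacI fragment, a pBluescript MCS fragment, an SV40 promoter fragment and a pBR322 bom fragment are backbone carry-over and have no evident role in the construct's purpose.

The roughly 5.3 kb insert, CBE6c-SpCas9-2xUGI, is a single fusion reading frame. At its N-terminus is a deaminase domain that the annotation software matches to E. coli TadA. Given the construct's name and the associated work on phage-assisted evolution of cytosine base editors, this is presumably a TadA-derived variant evolved for cytidine deamination, although the specific mutations are not listed in the record. It is followed by Streptococcus pyogenes Cas9, annotated in two contiguous segments, the first carrying the D10A mutation. The insert name indicates two copies of the uracil glycosylase inhibitor from phage PBS2, which blocks excision of the uracil intermediate and so favours C-to-T outcomes. The automated table marks only one UGI, with an unannotated gap ahead of it that could hold the other copy. A CMV enhancer/promoter lies upstream and a bGH polyadenylation signal downstream. The feature table does not annotate a phage RNA polymerase promoter, so the record does not state how transcription is primed in vitro.
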