Addgene plasmid #215835: SpCas9-CBE6c-IVT
Purpose: Template for in vitro transcription of CBE6c (with SpCas9)
Depositing lab: David Liu. Depositing organization: Broad Institute. Publication: Phage-assisted evolution of highly active cytosine base editors with enhanced selectivity and minimal sequence context preference. Zhang E, Neugebauer ME, Krasnow NA, Liu DR. Nat Commun. 2024 Feb 24;15(1):1697. doi: 10.1038/s41467-024-45969-7. PubMed 38402281.
Backbone
  Vector backbone: pCMV with a BR322 origin
  Total vector size (bp): 8857
  Vector type: in vitro Transcription Template
Growth in bacteria
  Bacterial resistance: Ampicillin, 100 μg/mL
  Growth temperature: 37°C
  Growth strain: DH5alpha
  Copy number: High Copy
Gene/Insert
  Gene/Insert name: CBE6c-SpCas9-2xUGI
  Insert size (bp): 5325
Terms and licenses: Academic/Nonprofit Terms; Industry Terms: Not Available to Industry
How to cite: SpCas9-CBE6c-IVT was a gift from David Liu (Addgene plasmid # 215835 ; http://n2t.net/addgene:215835 ; RRID:Addgene_215835)
